Addgene plasmid #248358: pANC98a(3xFLAG-NES-FKBP12-(G4S)4-nTEV-IRES-dTomato)
Purpose: Lentiviral vector that can express FKBP12 along with N terminal split TEV. Expressed off of CMV tet ON promoter with dTomato marker
Depositing lab: Arnab Mukherjee. Depositing organization: University of California, Santa Barbara. Publication: A programmable genetic platform for engineering noninvasive biosensors. Chacko AN, Dhanabalan KM, Wan J, Chien R, Anderson NT, Xu B, Pham K, Tiwari R, Mukherjee A. Sci Adv. 2026 Jan 16;12(3):eaec1211. doi: 10.1126/sciadv.aec1211. Epub 2026 Jan 14. PubMed 41533785.
Backbone
  Vector backbone: pLenti
  Vector type: Lentiviral
Growth in bacteria
  Bacterial resistance: Ampicillin, 100 μg/mL
  Growth temperature: 37°C
  Growth strain: NEB Stable
  Copy number: Low Copy
Gene/Insert
  Gene/Insert name: 3xFLAG-NES-FKBP12-(G4S)4x-nTEV
  Species: Synthetic
  Promoter: tight TRE
  Cloning method: Gibson Cloning
Terms and licenses: Academic/Nonprofit Terms; Industry Terms: Not Available to Industry
Depositor comments: Dimerizes with FRB-cTEV construct in presence of rapamycin, Addgene Plasmid # 248359.
How to cite: pANC98a(3xFLAG-NES-FKBP12-(G4S)4-nTEV-IRES-dTomato) was a gift from Arnab Mukherjee (Addgene plasmid # 248358 ; http://n2t.net/addgene:248358 ; RRID:Addgene_248358)
