[The description below was written by a language model from this plasmid's Addgene catalogue record and pLannotate feature annotations shown in this document.]
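Description:
pANC98a(3xFLAG-NES-FKBP12-(G4S)4-nTEV-IRES-dTomato) is a self-inactivating, third-generation-style HIV-1 lentiviral transfer vector on a pLenti backbone, about 10.2 kb in length. In E. coli it is maintained through a ColE1/pUC-type origin and selected with ampicillin via the bla gene. The catalogue lists it as low copy, although the annotated origin is of the high-copy type. An f1 origin and remnants of a lac/lacZα cloning region are also present. The viral portion comprises an RSV promoter driving a truncated 5' LTR, the Ψ packaging signal with a gag fragment, the RRE, cPPT/CTS, WPRE and a ΔU3 3' LTR, followed by an SV40 poly(A) signal and SV40 origin.

The payload is transcribed from the tight TRE promoter, which consists of seven tet operators upstream of a minimal CMV promoter. Expression therefore depends on a tetracycline-controlled transactivator, which is not annotated on this plasmid and so presumably comes from elsewhere. The synthetic open reading frame, flanked by Gateway attB1 and attB2 sites, encodes a 3xFLAG epitope tag, a nuclear export signal, human FKBP12, a flexible (G4S)4 linker and the N-terminal fragment of split TEV protease. The tag, NES and linker are given in the construct name but are not individually annotated in the feature table. An EMCV IRES then allows translation of dTomato from the same transcript, so expressing cells are marked by fluorescence. Downstream of the WPRE, a mouse PGK promoter drives NeoR/KanR for G418 selection of transduced mammalian cells.

According to the depositor, the fusion dimerizes with a companion FRB-cTEV construct in the presence of rapamycin. This pairing is expected to bring the two TEV halves together for chemically induced protease reconstitution, and it belongs to a programmable platform for engineering genetically encoded biosensors.
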