Features (pLannotate 1.2.2; 35 found; start..end, strand, type, name):
      1..589     +  rep_origin     ori: high-copy-number ColE1/pMB1/pBR322/pUC origin of replication
    772..864     +  CDS            lacI (fragment): lac repressor; lacI; The lac repressor binds to the lac operator to inhibit transcription in E. coli. This inhibition can be relieved by adding lactose or isopropyl-β-D-thiogalactopyranoside (IPTG).
    877..898     +  protein_bind   CAP binding site: CAP binding activates transcription in the presence of cAMP. E. coli catabolite activator protein
    913..943     +  promoter       lac promoter: promoter for the E. coli lac operon
    951..967     +  protein_bind   lac operator: The lac repressor binds to the lac operator to inhibit transcription in E. coli. This inhibition can be relieved by adding lactose or isopropyl-β-D-thiogalactopyranoside (IPTG). lac repressor encoded by lacI
   1012..1030    +  promoter       T3 promoter: promoter for bacteriophage T3 RNA polymerase
   1058..1284    +  promoter       RSV promoter: Rous sarcoma virus enhancer/promoter
   1285..1465    +  LTR            5' LTR (truncated): truncated 5' long terminal repeat (LTR) from HIV-1
   1512..1637    +  misc_feature   HIV-1 Ψ: packaging signal of human immunodeficiency virus type 1
   1621..1984    +  CDS            HIV-1 gag (fragment): gag protein from human immunodeficiency virus 1; gag
   2130..2363    +  misc_feature   RRE: The Rev response element (RRE) of HIV-1 allows for Rev-dependent mRNA export from the nucleus to the cytoplasm.
   2740..2840    +  CDS            Rev (fragment): human immunodeficiency virus 1 (HIV-1) Rev protein; rev; enhances nuclear export of unspliced and incompletely spliced viral mRNAs
   2859..2976    +  misc_feature   cPPT/CTS: central polypurine tract and central termination sequence of HIV-1
   2998..3312    +  promoter       tight TRE promoter: Tet-responsive promoter PTight, consisting of seven tet operator sequences followed by the minimal CMV promoter
   3317..3343    +  misc_feature   MCS (fragment): pUC18/19 multiple cloning site
   3390..3414    +  protein_bind   attB1: mutant version of attB; recombination site for the Gateway® BP reaction BP Clonase™
   3443..3495    +  misc_feature   MCS: multiple cloning site
   3654..3977    +  CDS            FKBP1A: FKB1A_HUMAN - Also known as FKBP1, FKBP12. Experimental evidence at protein level: Swiss-Prot protein existence level 1. Keeps in an inactive conformation TGFBR1, the TGF-beta type I serine/threonine kinase receptor, preventing TGF-beta receptor activation in absence of ligand. Recruits SMAD7 to ACVR1B which prevents the association of SMAD2 and SMAD3 with the activin receptor complex, thereby blocking the activin signal. May modulate the RYR1 calcium channel activity. PPIases accelerate the folding of proteins. It catalyzes the cis-trans isomerization of proline imidic peptide bonds in oligop
   4038..4385    +  CDS            TEV protease (fragment): tobacco etch virus protease (Kapust et al., 2001)
   4500..4962    +  misc_feature   IRES: internal ribosome entry site (IRES) of the encephalomyocarditis virus (EMCV)
   4976..5677    +  CDS            dTomato: dTomato is a basic (constitutively fluorescent) orange fluorescent protein published in 2004, derived from Discosoma sp.. It is reported to be a somewhat slowly-maturing dimer with low acid sensitivity.
   5705..5729    -  protein_bind   attB2: mutant version of attB; recombination site for the Gateway® BP reaction BP Clonase™
   5760..6348    +  misc_feature   WPRE: woodchuck hepatitis virus posttranscriptional regulatory element
   6391..6737    +  promoter       PGK promoter (fragment): mouse phosphoglycerate kinase 1 promoter
   6730..6855    +  promoter       PGK promoter (fragment): mouse phosphoglycerate kinase 1 promoter
   6869..7672    +  CDS            NeoR/KanR: aminoglycoside phosphotransferase from Tn5; aph(3')-II (or nptII); confers resistance to neomycin, kanamycin, and G418 (Geneticin®)
   7693..7761    +  CDS            nef (fragment): NEF_HV1Z2 - Experimental evidence at protein level: Swiss-Prot protein existence level 1. Extracellular Nef protein targets CD4(+) T-lymphocytes for apoptosis by interacting with CXCR4 surface receptors. From Human immunodeficiency virus type 1 group M subtype D (isolate Z2/CDC-Z34) (HIV-1).
   7775..7995    +  LTR            3' LTR (ΔU3) (fragment): self-inactivating 3' long terminal repeat (LTR) from HIV-1
   8067..8188    +  polyA_signal   SV40 poly(A) signal: SV40 polyadenylation signal
   8228..8363    +  rep_origin     SV40 ori: SV40 origin of replication
   8384..8402    -  promoter       T7 promoter: promoter for bacteriophage T7 RNA polymerase
   8410..8565    +  CDS            lacZα (fragment): LacZα fragment of β-galactosidase; lacZ fragment
   8570..8998    +  rep_origin     f1 ori (sequence partly withheld): f1 bacteriophage origin of replication; arrow indicates direction of (+) strand synthesis
   9051..9155    +  promoter       AmpR promoter: bla
   9156..10016   +  CDS            AmpR: β-lactamase; bla; confers resistance to ampicillin, carbenicillin, and related antibiotics
>Addgene plasmid #248358 | pANC98a(3xFLAG-NES-FKBP12-(G4S)4-nTEV-IRES-dTomato) | addgene full sequence | sequence record 494632 | Addgene NGS Result
TTGAGATCCTTTTTTTCTGCGCGTAATCTGCTGCTTGCAAACAAAAAAACCACCGCTACCAGCGGTGGTT
TGTTTGCCGGATCAAGAGCTACCAACTCTTTTTCCGAAGGTAACTGGCTTCAGCAGAGCGCAGATACCAA
ATACTGTTCTTCTAGTGTAGCCGTAGTTAGGCCACCACTTCAAGAACTCTGTAGCACCGCCTACATACCT
CGCTCTGCTAATCCTGTTACCAGTGGCTGCTGCCAGTGGCGATAAGTCGTGTCTTACCGGGTTGGACTCA
AGACGATAGTTACCGGATAAGGCGCAGCGGTCGGGCTGAACGGGGGGTTCGTGCACACAGCCCAGCTTGG
AGCGAACGACCTACACCGAACTGAGATACCTACAGCGTGAGCTATGAGAAAGCGCCACGCTTCCCGAAGG
GAGAAAGGCGGACAGGTATCCGGTAAGCGGCAGGGTCGGAACAGGAGAGCGCACGAGGGAGCTTCCAGGG
GGAAACGCCTGGTATCTTTATAGTCCTGTCGGGTTTCGCCACCTCTGACTTGAGCGTCGATTTTTGTGAT
GCTCGTCAGGGGGGCGGAGCCTATGGAAAAACGCCAGCAACGCGGCCTTTTTACGGTTCCTGGCCTTTTG
CTGGCCTTTTGCTCACATGTTCTTTCCTGCGTTATCCCCTGATTCTGTGGATAACCGTATTACCGCCTTT
GAGTGAGCTGATACCGCTCGCCGCAGCCGAACGACCGAGCGCAGCGAGTCAGTGAGCGAGGAAGCGGAAG
AGCGCCCAATACGCAAACCGCCTCTCCCCGCGCGTTGGCCGATTCATTAATGCAGCTGGCACGACAGGTT
TCCCGACTGGAAAGCGGGCAGTGAGCGCAACGCAATTAATGTGAGTTAGCTCACTCATTAGGCACCCCAG
GCTTTACACTTTATGCTTCCGGCTCGTATGTTGTGTGGAATTGTGAGCGGATAACAATTTCACACAGGAA
ACAGCTATGACCATGATTACGCCAAGCGCGCAATTAACCCTCACTAAAGGGAACAAAAGCTGGAGCTGCA
AGCTTAATGTAGTCTTATGCAATACTCTTGTAGTCTTGCAACATGGTAACGATGAGTTAGCAACATGCCT
TACAAGGAGAGAAAAAGCACCGTGCATGCCGATTGGTGGAAGTAAGGTGGTACGATCGTGCCTTATTAGG
AAGGCAACAGACGGGTCTGACATGGATTGGACGAACCACTGAATTGCCGCATTGCAGAGATATTGTATTT
AAGTGCCTAGCTCGATACATAAACGGGTCTCTCTGGTTAGACCAGATCTGAGCCTGGGAGCTCTCTGGCT
AACTAGGGAACCCACTGCTTAAGCCTCAATAAAGCTTGCCTTGAGTGCTTCAAGTAGTGTGTGCCCGTCT
GTTGTGTGACTCTGGTAACTAGAGATCCCTCAGACCCTTTTAGTCAGTGTGGAAAATCTCTAGCAGTGGC
GCCCGAACAGGGACTTGAAAGCGAAAGGGAAACCAGAGGAGCTCTCTCGACGCAGGACTCGGCTTGCTGA
AGCGCGCACGGCAAGAGGCGAGGGGCGGCGACTGGTGAGTACGCCAAAAATTTTGACTAGCGGAGGCTAG
AAGGAGAGAGATGGGTGCGAGAGCGTCAGTATTAAGCGGGGGAGAATTAGATCGCGATGGGAAAAAATTC
GGTTAAGGCCAGGGGGAAAGAAAAAATATAAATTAAAACATATAGTATGGGCAAGCAGGGAGCTAGAACG
ATTCGCAGTTAATCCTGGCCTGTTAGAAACATCAGAAGGCTGTAGACAAATACTGGGACAGCTACAACCA
TCCCTTCAGACAGGATCAGAAGAACTTAGATCATTATATAATACAGTAGCAACCCTCTATTGTGTGCATC
AAAGGATAGAGATAAAAGACACCAAGGAAGCTTTAGACAAGATAGAGGAAGAGCAAAACAAAAGTAAGAC
CACCGCACAGCAAGCGGCCGCTGATCTTCAGACCTGGAGGAGGAGATATGAGGGACAATTGGAGAAGTGA
ATTATATAAATATAAAGTAGTAAAAATTGAACCATTAGGAGTAGCACCCACCAAGGCAAAGAGAAGAGTG
GTGCAGAGAGAAAAAAGAGCAGTGGGAATAGGAGCTTTGTTCCTTGGGTTCTTGGGAGCAGCAGGAAGCA
CTATGGGCGCAGCGTCAATGACGCTGACGGTACAGGCCAGACAATTATTGTCTGGTATAGTGCAGCAGCA
GAACAATTTGCTGAGGGCTATTGAGGCGCAACAGCATCTGTTGCAACTCACAGTCTGGGGCATCAAGCAG
CTCCAGGCAAGAATCCTGGCTGTGGAAAGATACCTAAAGGATCAACAGCTCCTGGGGATTTGGGGTTGCT
CTGGAAAACTCATTTGCACCACTGCTGTGCCTTGGAATGCTAGTTGGAGTAATAAATCTCTGGAACAGAT
TTGGAATCACACGACCTGGATGGAGTGGGACAGAGAAATTAACAATTACACAAGCTTAATACACTCCTTA
ATTGAAGAATCGCAAAACCAGCAAGAAAAGAATGAACAAGAATTATTGGAATTAGATAAATGGGCAAGTT
TGTGGAATTGGTTTAACATAACAAATTGGCTGTGGTATATAAAATTATTCATAATGATAGTAGGAGGCTT
GGTAGGTTTAAGAATAGTTTTTGCTGTACTTTCTATAGTGAATAGAGTTAGGCAGGGATATTCACCATTA
TCGTTTCAGACCCACCTCCCAACCCCGAGGGGACCCGACAGGCCCGAAGGAATAGAAGAAGAAGGTGGAG
AGAGAGACAGAGACAGATCCATTCGATTAGTGAACGGATCTCGACGGTATCGGTTAACTTTTAAAAGAAA
AGGGGGGATTGGGGGGTACAGTGCAGGGGAAAGAATAGTAGACATAATAGCAACAGACATACAAACTAAA
GAATTACAAAAACAAATTACAAAAATTCAAAATTTTATCGATCACGAGACTAGCCTCGAGTTTACTCCCT
ATCAGTGATAGAGAACGTATGTCGAGTTTACTCCCTATCAGTGATAGAGAACGATGTCGAGTTTACTCCC
TATCAGTGATAGAGAACGTATGTCGAGTTTACTCCCTATCAGTGATAGAGAACGTATGTCGAGTTTACTC
CCTATCAGTGATAGAGAACGTATGTCGAGTTTATCCCTATCAGTGATAGAGAACGTATGTCGAGTTTACT
CCCTATCAGTGATAGAGAACGTATGTCGAGGTAGGCGTGTACGGTGGGAGGCCTATATAAGCAGAGCTCG
TTTAGTGAACCGTCAGATCGCCTGGAGAATTCGAGCTCGGTACCCGGGGATCCACCGGTTCGTCGACTAG
TCCAGTGTGGTGGAATTCTGCAGATATCAACAAGTTTGTACAAAAAAGCAGGCTTTAAAGGAACCAATTC
AGTCGACTGGATCTCGAGCTCAAGCTTCGAATTCTGCAGTCGACGGTACCGCGGGCCCGGGATCCACCGG
TCGCCACCGAGCTCGGATCCAGTACCCTTCACCATGGACTACAAAGACCACGACGGCGATTACAAGGATC
ATGACATCGATTACAAAGACGATGACGATAAGATGGAAGAGCTGAGCCAGGCTCTGGCCAGCTCCTTTAG
CGTGTCCTCCGGAATGGGAGTGCAGGTGGAAACCATCTCCCCAGGAGACGGGCGCACCTTCCCCAAGCGC
GGCCAGACCTGCGTGGTGCACTACACCGGGATGCTTGAAGATGGAAAGAAATTTGATTCCTCCCGGGACA
GAAACAAGCCCTTTAAGTTTATGCTAGGCAAGCAGGAGGTGATCCGAGGCTGGGAAGAAGGGGTTGCCCA
GATGAGTGTGGGTCAGAGAGCCAAACTGACTATATCTCCAGATTATGCCTATGGTGCCACTGGGCACCCA
GGCATCATCCCACCACATGCCACTCTCGTCTTTGATGTGGAGCTTCTAAAACTGGAAGGATCCGGTGGTG
GCGGGTCTGGAGGAGGAGGTAGTGGTGGAGGTGGCTCTGGTACCGAGAGCTTGTTTAAGGGGCCGCGTGA
TTACAACCCGATATCGAGCACCATTTGTCATTTGACGAATGAATCTGATGGGCACACAACATCGTTGTAT
GGTATTGGATTTGGTCCCTTCATCATTACAAACAAGCACTTGTTTAGAAGAAATAATGGAACACTGTTGG
TCCAATCACTACATGGTGTATTCAAGGTCAAGAACACCACGACTTTGCAACAACACCTCATTGATGGGAG
GGACATGATAATTATTCGCATGCCTAAGGATTTCCCACCATTTCCTCAAAAGCTGAAATTTAGAGAGCCA
CAAAGGGAAGAGCGCATATGTCTTGTGACAACCAACTTCCAAACTTAGCCCCTCTCCCTCCCCCCCCCCT
AACGTTACTGGCCGAAGCCGCTTGGAATAAGGCCGGTGTGCGTTTGTCTATATGTTATTTTCCACCATAT
TGCCGTCTTTTGGCAATGTGAGGGCCCGGAAACCTGGCCCTGTCTTCTTGACGAGCATTCCTAGGGGTCT
TTCCCCTCTCGCCAAAGGAATGCAAGGTCTGTTGAATGTCGTGAAGGAAGCAGTTCCTCTGGAAGCTTCT
TGAAGACAAACAACGTCTGTAGCGACCCTTTGCAGGCAGCGGAACCCCCCACCTGGCGACAGGTGCCTCT
GCGGCCAAAAGCCACGTGTATAAGATACACCTGCAAAGGCGGCACAACCCCAGTGCCACGTTGTGAGTTG
GATAGTTGTGGAAAGAGTCAAATGGCTCTCCTCAAGCGTATTCAACAAGGGGCTGAAGGATGCCCAGAAG
GTACCCCATTGTATGGGATCTGATCTGGGGCCTCGGTGCACATGCTTTACATGTGTTTAGTCGAGGTTAA
AAAAACGTCTAGGCCCCCCGAACCACGGGGACGTGGTTTTCCTTTGAAAAACACGATGATAATATGGCCA
CAACCATGGTGAGCAAGGGCGAGGAGGTCATCAAAGAGTTCATGCGCTTCAAGGTGCGCATGGAGGGCTC
CATGAACGGCCACGAGTTCGAGATCGAGGGCGAGGGCGAGGGCCGCCCCTACGAGGGCACCCAGACCGCC
AAGCTGAAGGTGACCAAGGGCGGCCCCCTGCCCTTCGCCTGGGACATCCTGTCCCCCCAGTTCATGTACG
GCTCCAAGGCGTACGTGAAGCACCCCGCCGACATCCCCGATTACAAGAAGCTGTCCTTCCCCGAGGGCTT
CAAGTGGGAGCGCGTGATGAACTTCGAGGACGGCGGTCTGGTGACCGTGACCCAGGACTCCTCCCTGCAG
GACGGCACGCTGATCTACAAGGTGAAGATGCGCGGCACCAACTTCCCCCCCGACGGCCCCGTAATGCAGA
AGAAGACCATGGGCTGGGAGGCCTCCACCGAGCGCCTGTACCCCCGCGACGGCGTGCTGAAGGGCGAGAT
CCACCAGGCCCTGAAGCTGAAGGACGGCGGCCACTACCTGGTGGAGTTCAAGACCATCTACATGGCCAAG
AAGCCCGTGCAACTGCCCGGCTACTACTACGTGGACACCAAGCTGGACATCACCTCCCACAACGAGGACT
ACACCATCGTGGAACAGTACGAGCGCTCCGAGGGCCGCCACCACCTGTTCCTGTACGGCATGGACGAGCT
GTACAAGTAGAGCGGCCGCACTCGAGATATCTAGACCCAGCTTTCTTGTACAAAGTGGTTGATATCCAGC
ACAGTGGCGGCCGCTCGACAATCAACCTCTGGATTACAAAATTTGTGAAAGATTGACTGGTATTCTTAAC
TATGTTGCTCCTTTTACGCTATGTGGATACGCTGCTTTAATGCCTTTGTATCATGCTATTGCTTCCCGTA
TGGCTTTCATTTTCTCCTCCTTGTATAAATCCTGGTTGCTGTCTCTTTATGAGGAGTTGTGGCCCGTTGT
CAGGCAACGTGGCGTGGTGTGCACTGTGTTTGCTGACGCAACCCCCACTGGTTGGGGCATTGCCACCACC
TGTCAGCTCCTTTCCGGGACTTTCGCTTTCCCCCTCCCTATTGCCACGGCGGAACTCATCGCCGCCTGCC
TTGCCCGCTGCTGGACAGGGGCTCGGCTGTTGGGCACTGACAATTCCGTGGTGTTGTCGGGGAAGCTGAC
GTCCTTTCCATGGCTGCTCGCCTGTGTTGCCACCTGGATTCTGCGCGGGACGTCCTTCTGCTACGTCCCT
TCGGCCCTCAATCCAGCGGACCTTCCTTCCCGCGGCCTGCTGCCGGCTCTGCGGCCTCTTCCGCGTCTTC
GCCTTCGCCCTCAGACGAGTCGGATCTCCCTTTGGGCCGCCTCCCCGCCTGGAATTCTGCAGATATCCGG
ACTAGTGATCTAATTCTACCGGGTAGGGGAGGCGCTTTTCCCAAGGCAGTCTGGAGCATGCGCTTTAGCA
GCCCCGCTGGGCACTTGGCGCTACACAAGTGGCCTCTGGCCTCGCACACATTCCACATCCACCGGTAGGC
GCCAACCGGCTCCGTTCTTTGGTGGCCCCTTCGCGCCACCTTCTACTCCTCCCCTAGTCAGGAAGTTCCC
CCCCGCCCCGCAGCTCGCGTCGTGCAGGACGTGACAAATGGAAGTAGCACGTCTCACTAGTCTCGTGCAG
ATGGACAGCACCGCTGAGCAATGGAAGCGGGTAGGCCTTTGGGGCAGCGGCCAATAGCAGCTTTGCTCCT
TCGCTTTCTGGGCTCAGGGGCGGGCTCAGGGGCGGGGCGGGCGCCCGAAGGTCCTCCGGAGGCCCGGCAT
TCTGCACGCTTCAAAAGCGCACGTCTGCCGCGCTGTTCTCCTCTTCCTCATCTCCGGGCCTTTCGACCTG
CAGCCAATATGGGATCGGCCATTGAACAAGATGGATTGCACGCAGGTTCTCCGGCCGCTTGGGTGGAGAG
GCTATTCGGCTATGACTGGGCACAACAGACAATCGGCTGCTCTGATGCCGCCGTGTTCCGGCTGTCAGCG
CAGGGGCGCCCGGTTCTTTTTGTCAAGACCGACCTGTCCGGTGCCCTGAATGAACTGCAGGACGAGGCAG
CGCGGCTATCGTGGCTGGCCACGACGGGCGTTCCTTGCGCAGCTGTGCTCGACGTTGTCACTGAAGCGGG
AAGGGACTGGCTGCTATTGGGCGAAGTGCCGGGGCAGGATCTCCTGTCATCTCACCTTGCTCCTGCCGAG
AAAGTATCCATCATGGCTGATGCAATGCGGCGGCTGCATACGCTTGATCCGGCTACCTGCCCATTCGACC
ACCAAGCGAAACATCGCATCGAGCGAGCACGTACTCGGATGGAAGCCGGTCTTGTCGATCAGGATGATCT
GGACGAAGAGCATCAGGGGCTCGCGCCAGCCGAACTGTTCGCCAGGCTCAAGGCGCGCATGCCCGACGGC
GAGGATCTCGTCGTGACCCATGGCGATGCCTGCTTGCCGAATATCATGGTGGAAAATGGCCGCTTTTCTG
GATTCATCGACTGTGGCCGGCTGGGTGTGGCGGACCGCTATCAGGACATAGCGTTGGCTACCCGTGATAT
TGCTGAAGAGCTTGGCGGCGAATGGGCTGACCGCTTCCTCGTGCTTTACGGTATCGCCGCTCCCGATTCG
CAGCGCATCGCCTTCTATCGCCTTCTTGACGAGTTCTTCTGAGGGGATCCGTCGAGGGCCCGGTACCTTT
AAGACCAATGACTTACAAGGCAGCTGTAGATCTTAGCCACTTTTTAAAAGAAAAGGGGGGACTGGAAGGC
TAGCTCACTCCCAACGAAGACAAGATCTGCTTTTTGCTTGTACTGGGTCTCTCTAGTTAGACCAGATCTG
AGCCTGGGAGCTCTCTGGCTAACTAGGGAACCCACTGCTTAAGCCTCAATAAAGCTTGCCTTGAGTGCTT
CAAGTAGTGTGTGCCCGTCTGTTGTGTGACTCTGGTAACTAGAGATCCCTCAGACCCTTTTAGTCAGTGT
GGAAAATCTCTAGCAGTAGTAGTTCATGTCATCTTATTATTCAGTATTTATAACTTGCAAAGAAATGAAT
ATCAGAGAGTGAGAGGAACTTGTTTATTGCAGCTTATAATGGTTACAAATAAAGCAATAGCATCACAAAT
TTCACAAATAAAGCATTTTTTTCACTGCATTCTAGTTGTGGTTTGTCCAAACTCATCAATGTATCTTATC
ATGTCTGGCTCTAGCTATCCCGCCCCTAACTCCGCCCATCCCGCCCCTAACTCCGCCCAGTTCCGCCCAT
TCTCCGCCCCATGGCTGACTAATTTTTTTTATTTATGCAGAGGCCGAGGCCGCCTCGGCCTCTGAGCTAT
TCCAGAAGTAGTGAGGAGGCTTTTTTGGAGGCCTAGGGACGTACCCAATTCGCCCTATAGTGAGTCGTAT
TACGCGCGCTCACTGGCCGTCGTTTTACAACGTCGTGACTGGGAAAACCCTGGCGTTACCCAACTTAATC
GCCTTGCAGCACATCCCCCTTTCGCCAGCTGGCGTAATAGCGAAGAGGCCCGCACCGATCGCCCTTCCCA
ACAGTTGCGCAGCCTGAATGGCGAATGGG
[124 nt withheld, positions 8570-8693]
C
[91 nt withheld, positions 8695-8785]
A
[49 nt withheld, positions 8787-8835]
CCTTTGACGTTGGAGTCCACGTTCTTT
[37 nt withheld, positions 8863-8899]
ACCCTATCTCGGTCTATTCTTTTGATTTATAAGGGATTTTGCCGATTTCGGCCTATTGGTTAAAAAATGA
GCTGATTTAACAAAAATTTAACGCGAATTTTAACAAAATATTAACGCTTACAATTTAGGTGGCACTTTTC
GGGGAAATGTGCGCGGAACCCCTATTTGTTTATTTTTCTAAATACATTCAAATATGTATCCGCTCATGAG
ACAATAACCCTGATAAATGCTTCAATAATATTGAAAAAGGAAGAGTATGAGTATTCAACATTTCCGTGTC
GCCCTTATTCCCTTTTTTGCGGCATTTTGCCTTCCTGTTTTTGCTCACCCAGAAACGCTGGTGAAAGTAA
AAGATGCTGAAGATCAGTTGGGTGCACGAGTGGGTTACATCGAACTGGATCTCAACAGCGGTAAGATCCT
TGAGAGTTTTCGCCCCGAAGAACGTTTTCCAATGATGAGCACTTTTAAAGTTCTGCTATGTGGCGCGGTA
TTATCCCGTATTGACGCCGGGCAAGAGCAACTCGGTCGCCGCATACACTATTCTCAGAATGACTTGGTTG
AGTACTCACCAGTCACAGAAAAGCATCTTACGGATGGCATGACAGTAAGAGAATTATGCAGTGCTGCCAT
AACCATGAGTGATAACACTGCGGCCAACTTACTTCTGACAACGATCGGAGGACCGAAGGAGCTAACCGCT
TTTTTGCACAACATGGGGGATCATGTAACTCGCCTTGATCGTTGGGAACCGGAGCTGAATGAAGCCATAC
CAAACGACGAGCGTGACACCACGATGCCTGTAGCAATGGCAACAACGTTGCGCAAACTATTAACTGGCGA
ACTACTTACTCTAGCTTCCCGGCAACAATTAATAGACTGGATGGAGGCGGATAAAGTTGCAGGACCACTT
CTGCGCTCGGCCCTTCCGGCTGGCTGGTTTATTGCTGATAAATCTGGAGCCGGTGAGCGTGGGTCTCGCG
GTATCATTGCAGCACTGGGGCCAGATGGTAAGCCCTCCCGTATCGTAGTTATCTACACGACGGGGAGTCA
GGCAACTATGGATGAACGAAATAGACAGATCGCTGAGATAGGTGCCTCACTGATTAAGCATTGGTAACTG
TCAGACCAAGTTTACTCATATATACTTTAGATTGATTTAAAACTTCATTTTTAATTTAAAAGGATCTAGG
TGAAGATCCTTTTTGATAATCTCATGACCAAAATCCCTTAACGTGAGTTTTCGTTCCACTGAGCGTCAGA
CCCCGTAGAAAAGATCAAAGGATCTTC
